Addgene plasmid #208678: pDisplay-GRAB_NPYmut
Purpose: Expresses the genetically-encoded fluorescent neuropeptide Y (NPY) control sensor GRAB_NPYmut in mammalian cells
Depositing lab: Yulong Li. Publication: A tool kit of highly selective and sensitive genetically encoded neuropeptide sensors. Wang H, Qian T, Zhao Y, Zhuo Y, Wu C, Osakada T, Chen P, Chen Z, Ren H, Yan Y, Geng L, Fu S, Mei L, Li G, Wu L, Jiang Y, Qian W, Zhang L, Peng W, Xu M, Hu J, Jiang M, Chen L, Tang C, Zhu Y, Lin D, Zhou JN, Li Y. Science. 2023 Nov 17;382(6672):eabq8173. doi: 10.1126/science.abq8173. Epub 2023 Nov 17. PubMed 37972184.
Backbone
  Vector backbone: pDisplay
  Backbone manufacturer: Invitrogen
  Backbone size w/o insert (bp): 6546
  Vector type: Mammalian Expression
Growth in bacteria
  Bacterial resistance: Ampicillin, 100 μg/mL
  Growth temperature: 37°C
  Growth strain: DH5alpha
  Copy number: High Copy
Gene/Insert
  Gene/Insert name: GPCR activation based neuropeptide Y (NPY) control sensor GRAB_NPYmut (alt names: GRAB_NPYmut; NPYmut)
  Species: H. sapiens (human)
  Insert size (bp): 2178
  Promoter: CMV
  Cloning method: Gibson Cloning
  Sequencing primers: 5′ ATGGGCGGTAGGCGTGTA; 3′ CCTCACATTGCCAAAAGACG
Terms and licenses: Academic/Nonprofit Terms; Industry Terms: Not Available to Industry
Depositor comments: Please visit https://www.biorxiv.org/content/10.1101/2022.03.26.485911v1 for bioRxiv preprint.
How to cite: pDisplay-GRAB_NPYmut was a gift from Yulong Li (Addgene plasmid # 208678 ; http://n2t.net/addgene:208678 ; RRID:Addgene_208678)
