[The description below was written by a language model from this plasmid's Addgene catalogue record and pLannotate feature annotations shown in this document.]
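Description:
pDisplay-GRAB_NPYmut is a mammalian expression plasmid built on the Invitrogen pDisplay backbone that encodes GRAB_NPYmut, the control version of a genetically encoded fluorescent sensor for neuropeptide Y. It is maintained in bacteria through a high-copy ColE1/pUC-type origin with ampicillin selection (AmpR under its bla promoter), and also carries an f1 origin. An SV40 promoter-driven NeoR/KanR cassette with an HSV TK polyadenylation signal offers G418 selection in mammalian cells.

Expression is driven by the CMV enhancer and promoter, with a T7 promoter lying just upstream of the coding region. The open reading frame begins with the mouse Igκ leader from pDisplay, which directs the protein into the secretory pathway for surface delivery. The sensor follows the GPCR-activation-based design: annotated segments matching NPY receptor sequence (listed as human in the catalogue entry, although the automated annotation picked up homologous sheep NPY1R and human NPY6R hits) flank an EGFP-derived module (annotated cEGFP) inserted within the receptor. In the working sensor, ligand-induced conformational change alters green fluorescence. The "mut" form serves as a control sensor, though the record does not specify which mutations it carries. Downstream, an EMCV IRES2 drives translation of mCherry fused to a K-Ras fragment, probably its membrane-targeting tail, giving a red marker of transfected cells from the same transcript. The pDisplay PDGFRβ transmembrane domain is still annotated after this cassette, followed by the bGH polyadenylation signal.

The construct is used in cultured mammalian cells as a control alongside the active NPY sensor in imaging experiments.
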