Features (pLannotate 1.2.2; 25 found; start..end, strand, type, name):
     10..389     +  enhancer       CMV enhancer: human cytomegalovirus immediate early enhancer
    390..593     +  promoter       CMV promoter: human cytomegalovirus (CMV) immediate early promoter
    589..622     +  LTR            5' LTR (truncated) (fragment): truncated 5' long terminal repeat (LTR) from HIV-1
    638..656     +  promoter       T7 promoter: promoter for bacteriophage T7 RNA polymerase
    737..799     +  sig_peptide    Igκ leader: leader sequence from mouse immunoglobulin κ light chain
    801..818     +  protein_bind   attB1 (fragment): mutant version of attB; core recombination site for the Gateway® BP reaction BP Clonase™
   1220..1564    +  CDS            NPY1R: NPY1R_SHEEP - Experimental evidence at transcript level: Swiss-Prot protein existence level 2. Receptor for neuropeptide Y and peptide YY. From Ovis aries (Sheep).
   1769..2491    +  CDS            cEGFP: cEGFP is a basic (constitutively fluorescent) green fluorescent protein published in 2008, derived from Aequorea victoria.
   2516..2593    +  CDS            NPY6R (fragment): NPY6R_HUMAN - Also known as NPY1RL, Y2B. Protein uncertain: Swiss-Prot protein existence level 5. When expressed, is unable to bind pancreatic polypeptide (PP), neuropeptide Y (NPY), or peptide YY (PYY), suggesting that either it is functionally inactive or that it may have acquired a pancreatic polypeptide-independent function. From Homo sapiens (Human).
   2922..3507    +  misc_feature   IRES2: internal ribosome entry site (IRES) of the encephalomyocarditis virus (EMCV)
   3508..4215    +  CDS            mCherry: mCherry is a basic (constitutively fluorescent) red fluorescent protein published in 2004, derived from Discosoma sp.. It is reported to be a very rapidly-maturing monomer with low acid sensitivity.
   4216..4266    +  CDS            K-Ras (fragment): human small GTPase proto-oncoprotein
   4306..4452    +  CDS            PDGFRβ TM domain: transmembrane domain from platelet derived growth factor receptor beta
   4480..4704    +  polyA_signal   bGH poly(A) signal: bovine growth hormone polyadenylation signal
   4708..4726    +  promoter       SV40 promoter (fragment): SV40 enhancer and early promoter
   4836..5424    -  rep_origin     ori: high-copy-number ColE1/pMB1/pBR322/pUC origin of replication
   5646..5662    +  polyA_signal   bGH poly(A) signal (fragment): bovine growth hormone polyadenylation signal
   5753..5800    -  polyA_signal   HSV TK poly(A) signal: herpes simplex virus thymidine kinase polyadenylation signal (Cole and Stacy, 1985)
   5859..6011    -  CDS            ble (fragment): BLE_KLEPN - Experimental evidence at protein level: Swiss-Prot protein existence level 1. Binding protein with a strong affinity to the bleomycin family of antibiotics. Binds to CL990; an antimitotic-antibiotic compound. From Klebsiella pneumoniae.
   6032..6826    -  CDS            NeoR/KanR: aminoglycoside phosphotransferase from Tn5; aph(3')-II (or nptII); confers resistance to neomycin, kanamycin, and G418 (Geneticin®)
   6861..7214    -  promoter       SV40 promoter: SV40 enhancer and early promoter
   7216..7233    -  promoter       AmpR promoter (fragment): bla
   7274..8134    -  CDS            AmpR: β-lactamase; bla; confers resistance to ampicillin, carbenicillin, and related antibiotics
   8135..8239    -  promoter       AmpR promoter: bla
   8266..8694    +  rep_origin     f1 ori (sequence partly withheld): f1 bacteriophage origin of replication; arrow indicates direction of (+) strand synthesis
>Addgene plasmid #208678 | pDisplay-GRAB_NPYmut | addgene full sequence | sequence record 412165 | Addgene NGS Result
GCGCGCGTTGACATTGATTATTGACTAGTTATTAATAGTAATCAATTACGGGGTCATTAGTTCATAGCCC
ATATATGGAGTTCCGCGTTACATAACTTACGGTAAATGGCCCGCCTGGCTGACCGCCCAACGACCCCTGC
CCATTGACGTCAATAATGACGTATGTTCCCATAGTAACGCCAATAGGGACTTTCCATTGACGTCAATGGG
TGGAGTATTTACGGTAAACTGCCCACTTGGCAGTACATCAAGTGTATCATATGCCAAGTACGCCCCCTAT
TGACGTCAATGACGGTAAATGGCCCGCCTGGCATTATGCCCAGTACATGACCTTATGGGACTTTCCTACT
TGGCAGTACATCTACGTATTAGTCATCGCTATTACCATGGTGATGCGGTTTTGGCAGTACATCAATGGGC
GTGGATAGCGGTTTGACTCACGGGGATTTCCAAGTCTCCACCCCATTGACGTCAATGGGAGTTTGTTTTG
GCACCAAAATCAACGGGACTTTCCAAAATGTCGTAACAACTCCGCCCCATTGACGCAAATGGGCGGTAGG
CGTGTACGGTGGGAGGTCTATATAAGCAGAGCTCTCTGGCTAACTAGAGAACCCACTGCTTACTGGCTTA
TCGAAATTAATACGACTCACTATAGGGAGACCCAAGCTTGGTACCGAGCTCGGATCCACTAGTAACGGCC
GCCAGTGTGCTGGAATTCGGCTTGGGGATATCCACCATGGAGACAGACACACTCCTGCTATGGGTACTGC
TGCTCTGGGTTCCAGGTTCCACTGGTGACACAAGTTTGTACAAAAAAGTTGGCACCACCGGTAATTCAAC
ATTATTTTCCCAGGTTGAAAATCATTCAGTCCACTCTAATTTCTCAGAGAAGAATGCCCAGCTTCTGGCT
TTTGAAAATGATGATTGTCATCTGCCCTTGGCCATGATATTTACCTTAGCTCTTGCTTATGGAGCTGTGA
TCATTCTTGGTGTCTCTGGAAACCTGGCCTTGATCATAATCATCTTGAAACAAAAGGAGATGAGAAATGT
TACCAACATCCTGATTGTGAACCTTTCCTTCTCAGACTTGCTTGTTGCCATCACGTGTCTCCCCTTTACA
TTTGTCTACACATTAATGGACCACTGGGTCTTCGGTGAGGCGATGTGTAAGTTGAATCCTTTTGTGAGGT
GTGTTTCAATCACTGTGTCCATTTTCTCTCTGGTTCTCATTGCTGTGGAACGACATCAGCTGATAATCAA
CCCTCGAGGGTGGAGACCAAATAATAGACATGCTTATGTAGGTATTGCTGTGATTTGGGTCCTTGCTGTG
GCTTCTTCTTTGCCTTTCCTGATCTACCAAGTAATGACTGATGAGCCGTTCCAAAATGTAACACTTGATG
CGTACAAAGACAAATACGTGTGCTTTGATCAATTTCCATCGGACTCTCATAGGTTGTCTTATACCACTCT
CCTCTTGGTGCTGCAGTATTTTGGTCCACTTTGTTTTATATTTATTTGCTACTTCAAGATATATATACGC
CTAAAAAGGAGAAACAACATGATGCCACCCAGCCGCCGGGGTCCGGACGCCGTCGCCGCGCCGCCGGGGG
GCACCGAGCGCAGGCCCAACGGTCTGGGCCCCGAGCGCAGCGCGGGCCCGGGGGGCGCAGAGGCCGAACC
GCTGCCCACCCAGCTCAACGGCGCCCCTGGCGAGCCCGCGCCGGCCGGGCCGCGCGACACCGACGCGCTG
GACCTGGAGGAGGGAGGAAACGTCTATATCAAGGCCGACAAGCAGAAGAACGGCATCAAGGCGAACTTCG
GTATCCGCCACAACATCGAGGACGGCGGCGTGCAGCTCGCCTACCACTACCAGCAGAACACCCCCATCGG
CGACGGCCCCGTGCTGCTGCCCGACAACCACTACCTGAGCGTGCAGTCCAAACTTTCGAAAGACCCCAAC
GAGAAGCGCGATCACATGGTCCTGCTGGAGTTCGTGACCGCCGCCGGGATCACTCTCGGCATGGACGAGC
TGTACCGCGGCGGTACCGGAGGGAGCATGGTGAGAAAGGGCGAGGAGCTGTTCACCGGGGTGGTGCCCAT
CCTGGTCGAGCTGGACGGCGACGTAAACGGCCACAAGTTCAGCGTGTCCGGCGAGGGTGAGGGCGATGCC
ACCGAGGGCAAGCTGACCCTGAAGTTCATCTGCACCACCGGCAAGCTGCCCGTGCCCTGGCCCACCCTCG
TGACCACCCTGACCTACGGCGTGCAGTGCTTCAGCCGCTACCCCGACCACATGAAGCAGCACGACTTCTT
CAAGTCCGCCATGCCCGAAGGCTACATCCAGGAGCGCACCATCTTCTTCAAGGACGACGGCAACTACAAG
ACCCGCGCCGAGGTGAAGTTCGAGGGCGACACCCTGGTGAACCGCATCGAGCTGAAGGGCATCGACTTCA
AGGAGGACGGCAACATCCTGGGGCACAAGCTGGAGTACAACACCGGAGCAGCAGCACGCTGGCGCGGGCG
GCAGAACGAAACCAAAAGAATCAATATCATGCTGCTCTCCATTGTGGTAGCATTTGCAGTCTGCTGGCTC
CCTCTTACCATCTTTAACACTGTGTTTGATTGGAATCATCAGATCATTGCTACCTGCAACCACAATCTGT
TATTCCTGCTCTGCCACCTCACAGCAATGATGTCCACTTGTGTCAACCCCATATTTTATGGGTTCCTGAA
CAAAAACTTCCAGAGAGACTTGCAGTTCTTCTTCAACTTTTGTGATTTCCGGTCTCGGGATGATGATTAT
GAAACAATAGCCATGTCCACGATGCACACAGATGTTTCCAAAACTTCTTTGAAGCAAGCAAGCCCAGTCG
CATTTAAAAAAATCAACAACAATGATGATAATGAAAAAATCTAAGCTAGCGCCCCTCTCCCTCCCCCCCC
CCTAACGTTACTGGCCGAAGCCGCTTGGAATAAGGCCGGTGTGCGTTTGTCTATATGTTATTTTCCACCA
TATTGCCGTCTTTTGGCAATGTGAGGGCCCGGAAACCTGGCCCTGTCTTCTTGACGAGCATTCCTAGGGG
TCTTTCCCCTCTCGCCAAAGGAATGCAAGGTCTGTTGAATGTCGTGAAGGAAGCAGTTCCTCTGGAAGCT
TCTTGAAGACAAACAACGTCTGTAGCGACCCTTTGCAGGCAGCGGAACCCCCCACCTGGCGACAGGTGCC
TCTGCGGCCAACGCCACGTGTATAAGATACACCTGCAAAGGCGGCACAACCCCAGTGCCACGTTGTGAGT
TGGATAGTTGTGGAAAGAGTCAAATGGCTCTCCTCAAGCGTATTCAACAAGGGGCTGAAGGATGCCCAGA
AGGTACCCCATTGTATGGGATCTGATCTGGGGCCTCGGTACACATGCTTTACATGTGTTTAGTCGAGGTT
AAAAAAACGTCTAGGCCCCCCGAACCACGGGGACGTGGTTTTCCTTTGAAAAACACGATGATAATATGGC
CACAACCATGGTGAGCAAGGGCGAGGAGGATAACATGGCCATCATCAAGGAGTTCATGCGCTTCAAGGTG
CACATGGAGGGCTCCGTGAACGGCCACGAGTTCGAGATCGAGGGCGAGGGCGAGGGCCGCCCCTACGAGG
GCACCCAGACCGCCAAGCTGAAGGTGACCAAGGGTGGCCCCCTGCCCTTCGCCTGGGACATCCTGTCCCC
TCAGTTCATGTACGGCTCCAAGGCCTACGTGAAGCACCCCGCCGACATCCCCGACTACTTGAAGCTGTCC
TTCCCCGAGGGCTTCAAGTGGGAGCGCGTGATGAACTTCGAGGACGGCGGCGTGGTGACCGTGACCCAGG
ACTCCTCCCTGCAGGACGGCGAGTTCATCTACAAGGTGAAGCTGCGCGGCACCAACTTCCCCTCCGACGG
CCCCGTAATGCAGAAGAAGACCATGGGCTGGGAGGCCTCCTCCGAGCGGATGTACCCCGAGGACGGCGCC
CTGAAGGGCGAGATCAAGCAGAGGCTGAAGCTGAAGGACGGCGGCCACTACGACGCTGAGGTCAAGACCA
CCTACAAGGCCAAGAAGCCCGTGCAGCTGCCCGGCGCCTACAACGTCAACATCAAGTTGGACATCACCTC
CCACAACGAGGACTACACCATCGTGGAACAGTACGAACGCGCCGAGGGCCGCCACTCCACCGGCGGCATG
GACGAGCTGTACAAGGATGGTAAAAAGAAGAAAAAGAAGTCAAAGACAAAGTGTGTAATTATGTAAGTCG
ACGAACAAAAACTCATCTCAGAAGAGGATCTGAATGCTGTGGGCCAGGACACGCAGGAGGTCATCGTGGT
GCCACACTCCTTGCCCTTTAAGGTGGTGGTGATCTCAGCCATCCTGGCCCTGGTGGTGCTCACCATCATC
TCCCTTATCATCCTCATCATGCTTTGGCAGAAGAAGCCACGTTAGGCGGCCGCTCGAGATCAGCCTCGAC
TGTGCCTTCTAGTTGCCAGCCATCTGTTGTTTGCCCCTCCCCCGTGCCTTCCTTGACCCTGGAAGGTGCC
ACTCCCACTGTCCTTTCCTAATAAAATGAGGAAATTGCATCGCATTGTCTGAGTAGGTGTCATTCTATTC
TGGGGGGTGGGGTGGGGCAGGACAGCAAGGGGGAGGATTGGGAAGACAATAGCAGGCATGCTGGGGATGC
GGTGGGCTCTATGGCTTCTGAGGCGGAAAGAACCAGTGGCGGTAATACGGTTATCCACAGAATCGGGGGA
TAACGCAGGAAAGAACATGTGAGCAAAAGGCCAGCAAAAGGCCAGGAACCGTAAAAAGGCCGCGTTGCTG
GCGTTTTTCCATAGGCTCCGCCCCCCTGACGAGCATCACAAAAATCGACGCTCAAGTCAGAGGTGGCGAA
ACCCGACAGGACTATAAAGATACCAGGCGTTTCCCCCTGGAAGCTCCCTCGTGCGCTCTCCTGTTCCGAC
CCTGCCGCTTACCGGATACCTGTCCGCCTTTCTCCCTTCGGGAAGCGTGGCGCTTTCTCATAGCTCACGC
TGTAGGTATCTCAGTTCGGTGTAGGTCGTTCGCTCCAAGCTGGGCTGTGTGCACGAACCCCCCGTTCAGC
CCGACCGCTGCGCCTTATCCGGTAACTATCGTCTTGAGTCCAACCCGGTAAGACGCGACTTATCGCCACT
GGCAGCAGCCACTGGTAACAGGATTAGCAGAGCGAGGTATGTAGGCGGTGCTACAGAGTTCTTGAAGTGG
TGGCCTAACTACGGCTACACTAGAAGAACAGTATTTGGTATCTGCGCTCTGCTGAAGCCAGTTACCTTCG
GAAAAAGAGTTGGTAGCTCTTGATCCGGCAAACAAACCACCGCTGGTAGCGGTGGTTTTTTTGTTTGCAA
GCAGCAGATTACGCGCAGAAAAAAAGGATCTCAAGAAGATCCTTTGATCTTTTCTACGGGGTCTGACGCT
CAGTGGAACGAAAACTCACGTTAAGGGATTTTGGTCATGAGATTATCAAAAAGGATCTTCACCTAGATCC
TTTTAAATTAAAAATGAAGTTTTAAATCAATCTAAAGTATATATGAGTAACCTGAGGCTATGGCAGGGCC
TGCCGCCCCGACGTTGGCTGCGAGCCCTGGGCCTTCACCCGAACTTGGGGGGTGGGGTGGGGAAAAGGAA
GAAACGCGGGCGTATTGGCCCCAATGGGGTCTCGGTGGGGTATCGACAGAGTGCCAGCCCTGGGACCGAA
CCCCGCGTTTATGAACAAACGACCCAACACCGTGCGTTTTATTCTGTCTTTTTATTGCCGTCATAGCGCG
GGTTCCTTCCGGTATTGTCTCCTTCCGTGTTTCAGTTAGCCTCCCCCTAGGGTGGGCGAAGAACTCCAGC
ATGAGATCCCCGCGCTGGAGGATCATCCAGCCGGCGTCCCGGAAAACGATTCCGAAGCCCAACCTTTCAT
AGAAGGCGGCGGTGGAATCGAAATCTCGTGATGGCAGGTTGGGCGTCGCTTGGTCGGTCATTTCGAACCC
CAGAGTCCCGCTCAGAAGAACTCGTCAAGAAGGCGATAGAAGGCGATGCGCTGCGAATCGGGAGCGGCGA
TACCGTAAAGCACGAGGAAGCGGTCAGCCCATTCGCCGCCAAGCTCTTCAGCAATATCACGGGTAGCCAA
CGCTATGTCCTGATAGCGGTCCGCCACACCCAGCCGGCCACAGTCGATGAATCCAGAAAAGCGGCCATTT
TCCACCATGATATTCGGCAAGCAGGCATCGCCATAGGTCACGACGAGATCCTCGCCGTCGGGCATGCTCG
CCTTGAGCCTGGCGAACAGTTCGGCTGGCGCGAGCCCCTGATGCTCTTCGTCCAGATCATCCTGATCGAC
AAGACCGGCTTCCATCCGAGTACGTGCTCGCTCGATGCGATGTTTCGCTTGGTGGTCGAATGGGCAGGTA
GCCGGATCAAGCGTATGCAGCCGCCGCATTGCATCAGCCATGATGGATACTTTCTCGGCAGGAGCAAGGT
GAGATGACAGGAGATCCTGCCCCGGCACTTCGCCCAATAGCAGCCAGTCCCTTCCCGCTTCAGTGACAAC
GTCGAGCACAGCTGCGCAAGGAACGCCCGTCGTGGCCAGCCACGATAGCCGCGCTGCCTCGTCTTGCAGT
TCATTCAGGGCACCGGACAGGTCGGTCTTGACAAAAAGAACCGGGCGCCCCTGCGCTGACAGCCGGAACA
CGGCGGCATCAGAGCAGCCGATTGTCTGTTGTGCCCAGTCATAGCCGAATAGCCTCTCCACCCAAGCGGC
CGGAGAACCTGCGTGCAATCCATCTTGTTCAATCATGCGAAACGATCCTCATCCTGTCTCTTGATCGATC
TTTGCAAAAGCCTAGGCCTCCAAAAAAGCCTCCTCACTACTTCTGGAATAGCTCAGAGGCCGGGCCTCGG
CCTCTGCATAAATAAAAAAAATTAGTCAGCCATGGGGCGGAGAATGGGCGGAACTGGGCGGAGTTAGGGG
CGGAATGGGCGGAGTTAGGGGCGGGACTATGGTTGCTGACTAATTGAGATGCATGCTTTGCATACTTCTG
CCTGCTGGGGAGCCTGGGGACTTTCCACACCTGGTTGCTGACTAATTGAGATGCATGCTTTGCATACTTC
TGCCTGCTGGGGAGCCTGGGGACTTTCCACACCCTAACTGACACACATTCCACAGCTGGTTCTTTCCGCC
TCAGGACTCTTCCTTTTTCAATAAATCAATCTAAAGTATATATGAGTAAACTTGGTCTGACAGTTACCAA
TGCTTAATCAGTGAGGCACCTATCTCAGCGATCTGTCTATTTCGTTCATCCATAGTTGCCTGACTCCCCG
TCGTGTAGATAACTACGATACGGGAGGGCTTACCATCTGGCCCCAGTGCTGCAATGATACCGCGAGACCC
ACGCTCACCGGCTCCAGATTTATCAGCAATAAACCAGCCAGCCGGAAGGGCCGAGCGCAGAAGTGGTCCT
GCAACTTTATCCGCCTCCATCCAGTCTATTAATTGTTGCCGGGAAGCTAGAGTAAGTAGTTCGCCAGTTA
ATAGTTTGCGCAACGTTGTTGCCATTGCTACAGGCATCGTGGTGTCACGCTCGTCGTTTGGTATGGCTTC
ATTCAGCTCCGGTTCCCAACGATCAAGGCGAGTTACATGATCCCCCATGTTGTGCAAAAAAGCGGTTAGC
TCCTTCGGTCCTCCGATCGTTGTCAGAAGTAAGTTGGCCGCAGTGTTATCACTCATGGTTATGGCAGCAC
TGCATAATTCTCTTACTGTCATGCCATCCGTAAGATGCTTTTCTGTGACTGGTGAGTACTCAACCAAGTC
ATTCTGAGAATAGTGTATGCGGCGACCGAGTTGCTCTTGCCCGGCGTCAATACGGGATAATACCGCGCCA
CATAGCAGAACTTTAAAAGTGCTCATCATTGGAAAACGTTCTTCGGGGCGAAAACTCTCAAGGATCTTAC
CGCTGTTGAGATCCAGTTCGATGTAACCCACTCGTGCACCCAACTGATCTTCAGCATCTTTTACTTTCAC
CAGCGTTTCTGGGTGAGCAAAAACAGGAAGGCAAAATGCCGCAAAAAAGGGAATAAGGGCGACACGGAAA
TGTTGAATACTCATACTCTTCCTTTTTCAATATTATTGAAGCATTTATCAGGGTTATTGTCTCATGAGCG
GATACATATTTGAATGTATTTAGAAAAATAAACAAATAGGGGTTCCGCGCACATTTCCCCGAAAAGTGCC
ACCTG
[124 nt withheld, positions 8266-8389]
C
[91 nt withheld, positions 8391-8481]
A
[49 nt withheld, positions 8483-8531]
CCTTTGACGTTGGAGTCCACGTTCTTT
[37 nt withheld, positions 8559-8595]
ACCCTATCTCGGTCTATTCTTTTGATTTATAAGGGATTTTGCCGATTTCGGCCTATTGGTTAAAAAATGA
GCTGATTTAACAAAAATTTAACGCGAATTTTAACAAAATATTAACGCTTACAATTTAC
