>Addgene plasmid #208678 | pDisplay-GRAB_NPYmut | depositor partial sequence | sequence record 406524 | GRAB_NPYmut
ATGGAGACAGACACACTCCTGCTATGGGTACTGCTGCTCTGGGTTCCAGGTTCCACTGGTGACACAAGTT
TGTACAAAAAAGTTGGCACCACCGGTAATTCAACATTATTTTCCCAGGTTGAAAATCATTCAGTCCACTC
TAATTTCTCAGAGAAGAATGCCCAGCTTCTGGCTTTTGAAAATGATGATTGTCATCTGCCCTTGGCCATG
ATATTTACCTTAGCTCTTGCTTATGGAGCTGTGATCATTCTTGGTGTCTCTGGAAACCTGGCCTTGATCA
TAATCATCTTGAAACAAAAGGAGATGAGAAATGTTACCAACATCCTGATTGTGAACCTTTCCTTCTCAGA
CTTGCTTGTTGCCATCACGTGTCTCCCCTTTACATTTGTCTACACATTAATGGACCACTGGGTCTTCGGT
GAGGCGATGTGTAAGTTGAATCCTTTTGTGAGGTGTGTTTCAATCACTGTGTCCATTTTCTCTCTGGTTC
TCATTGCTGTGGAACGACATCAGCTGATAATCAACCCTCGAGGGTGGAGACCAAATAATAGACATGCTTA
TGTAGGTATTGCTGTGATTTGGGTCCTTGCTGTGGCTTCTTCTTTGCCTTTCCTGATCTACCAAGTAATG
ACTGATGAGCCGTTCCAAAATGTAACACTTGATGCGTACAAAGACAAATACGTGTGCTTTGATCAATTTC
CATCGGACTCTCATAGGTTGTCTTATACCACTCTCCTCTTGGTGCTGCAGTATTTTGGTCCACTTTGTTT
TATATTTATTTGCTACTTCAAGATATATATACGCCTAAAAAGGAGAAACAACATGATGCCACCCAGCCGC
CGGGGTCCGGACGCCGTCGCCGCGCCGCCGGGGGGCACCGAGCGCAGGCCCAACGGTCTGGGCCCCGAGC
GCAGCGCGGGCCCGGGGGGCGCAGAGGCCGAACCGCTGCCCACCCAGCTCAACGGCGCCCCTGGCGAGCC
CGCGCCGGCCGGGCCGCGCGACACCGACGCGCTGGACCTGGAGGAGGGAGGAAACGTCTATATCAAGGCC
GACAAGCAGAAGAACGGCATCAAGGCGAACTTCGGTATCCGCCACAACATCGAGGACGGCGGCGTGCAGC
TCGCCTACCACTACCAGCAGAACACCCCCATCGGCGACGGCCCCGTGCTGCTGCCCGACAACCACTACCT
GAGCGTGCAGTCCAAACTTTCGAAAGACCCCAACGAGAAGCGCGATCACATGGTCCTGCTGGAGTTCGTG
ACCGCCGCCGGGATCACTCTCGGCATGGACGAGCTGTACCGCGGCGGTACCGGAGGGAGCATGGTGAGAA
AGGGCGAGGAGCTGTTCACCGGGGTGGTGCCCATCCTGGTCGAGCTGGACGGCGACGTAAACGGCCACAA
GTTCAGCGTGTCCGGCGAGGGTGAGGGCGATGCCACCGAGGGCAAGCTGACCCTGAAGTTCATCTGCACC
ACCGGCAAGCTGCCCGTGCCCTGGCCCACCCTCGTGACCACCCTGACCTACGGCGTGCAGTGCTTCAGCC
GCTACCCCGACCACATGAAGCAGCACGACTTCTTCAAGTCCGCCATGCCCGAAGGCTACATCCAGGAGCG
CACCATCTTCTTCAAGGACGACGGCAACTACAAGACCCGCGCCGAGGTGAAGTTCGAGGGCGACACCCTG
GTGAACCGCATCGAGCTGAAGGGCATCGACTTCAAGGAGGACGGCAACATCCTGGGGCACAAGCTGGAGT
ACAACACCGGAGCAGCAGCACGCTGGCGCGGGCGGCAGAACGAAACCAAAAGAATCAATATCATGCTGCT
CTCCATTGTGGTAGCATTTGCAGTCTGCTGGCTCCCTCTTACCATCTTTAACACTGTGTTTGATTGGAAT
CATCAGATCATTGCTACCTGCAACCACAATCTGTTATTCCTGCTCTGCCACCTCACAGCAATGATGTCCA
CTTGTGTCAACCCCATATTTTATGGGTTCCTGAACAAAAACTTCCAGAGAGACTTGCAGTTCTTCTTCAA
CTTTTGTGATTTCCGGTCTCGGGATGATGATTATGAAACAATAGCCATGTCCACGATGCACACAGATGTT
TCCAAAACTTCTTTGAAGCAAGCAAGCCCAGTCGCATTTAAAAAAATCAACAACAATGATGATAATGAAA
AAATCTAA
