>Addgene plasmid #208678 | pDisplay-GRAB_NPYmut | depositor partial sequence | sequence record 406525 | mCherry-CAAX
ATGGTGAGCAAGGGCGAGGAGGATAACATGGCCATCATCAAGGAGTTCATGCGCTTCAAGGTGCACATGG
AGGGCTCCGTGAACGGCCACGAGTTCGAGATCGAGGGCGAGGGCGAGGGCCGCCCCTACGAGGGCACCCA
GACCGCCAAGCTGAAGGTGACCAAGGGTGGCCCCCTGCCCTTCGCCTGGGACATCCTGTCCCCTCAGTTC
ATGTACGGCTCCAAGGCCTACGTGAAGCACCCCGCCGACATCCCCGACTACTTGAAGCTGTCCTTCCCCG
AGGGCTTCAAGTGGGAGCGCGTGATGAACTTCGAGGACGGCGGCGTGGTGACCGTGACCCAGGACTCCTC
CCTGCAGGACGGCGAGTTCATCTACAAGGTGAAGCTGCGCGGCACCAACTTCCCCTCCGACGGCCCCGTA
ATGCAGAAGAAGACCATGGGCTGGGAGGCCTCCTCCGAGCGGATGTACCCCGAGGACGGCGCCCTGAAGG
GCGAGATCAAGCAGAGGCTGAAGCTGAAGGACGGCGGCCACTACGACGCTGAGGTCAAGACCACCTACAA
GGCCAAGAAGCCCGTGCAGCTGCCCGGCGCCTACAACGTCAACATCAAGTTGGACATCACCTCCCACAAC
GAGGACTACACCATCGTGGAACAGTACGAACGCGCCGAGGGCCGCCACTCCACCGGCGGCATGGACGAGC
TGTACAAGGATGGTAAAAAGAAGAAAAAGAAGTCAAAGACAAAGTGTGTAATTATGTAA
